>Addgene plasmid #132165 | pDONR221_SLC39A7 | addgene full sequence | sequence record 260463 | Addgene NGS Result
CTTTCCTGCGTTATCCCCTGATTCTGTGGATAACCGTATTACCGCCTTTGAGTGAGCTGATACCGCTCGC
CGCAGCCGAACGACCGAGCGCAGCGAGTCAGTGAGCGAGGAAGCGGAAGAGCGCCCAATACGCAAACCGC
CTCTCCCCGCGCGTTGGCCGATTCATTAATGCAGCTGGCACGACAGGTTTCCCGACTGGAAAGCGGGMAG
TGAGCGCAACGCAATTAATACGCGTACCGCTAGCCAGGAAGAGTTTGTAGAAACGCAAAAAGGCCATCCG
TCAGGATGGCCTTCTGCTTAGTTTGATGCCTGGCAGTTTATGGCGGGCGTCCTGCCCGCCACCCTCCGGG
CCGTTGCTTCACAACGTTCAAATCCGCTCCCGGCGGATTTGTCCTACTCAGGAGAGCGTTCACCGACAAA
CAACAGATAAAACGAAAGGCCCAGTCTTCCGACTGAGCCTTTCGTTTTATTTGATGCCTGGCAGTTCCCT
ACTCTCGCGTTAACGCTAGCATGGATGTTTTCCCAGTCACGACGTTGTAAAACGACGGCCAGTCTTAAGC
TCGGGCCCCAAATAATGATTTTATTTTGACTGATAGTGACCTGTTCGTTGCAACACATTGATGAGCAATG
CTTTTTTATAATGCCAACTTTGTACAAAAAAGCAGGCTCCACCATGGCCAGGGGACTGGGAGCACCTCAC
TGGGTGGCAGTGGGACTGCTGACCTGGGCCACACTGGGACTGCTGGTGGCAGGACTGGGAGGACACGACG
ATCTGCACGACGATCTGCAGGAGGACTTCCACGGACACAGCCACAGGCACTCCCACGAGGATTTTCACCA
CGGACACAGCCACGCACACGGACACGGCCACACCCACGAGTCCATCTGGCACGGCCACACACACGACCAC
GATCACGGACACTCCCACGAGGACCTGCACCACGGCCACTCTCACGGCTACAGCCACGAGTCCCTGTATC
ACAGGGGACACGGACACGATCACGAGCACAGCCACGGAGGATACGGAGAGTCCGGAGCACCAGGCATCAA
GCAGGACCTGGATGCAGTGACCCTGTGGGCATATGCACTGGGAGCAACAGTGCTGATCTCTGCCGCACCT
TTCTTTGTGCTGTTTCTCATTCCAGTAGAAAGTAATTCCCCTAGGCACCGCAGCCTGCTGCAGATCCTGC
TGTCTTTCGCCAGCGGAGGACTGCTGGGCGACGCCTTTCTGCACCTGATCCCACACGCACTGGAGCCACA
CAGCCACCACACCCTGGAGCAGCCTGGACACGGACACTCCCACTCTGGACAGGGACCAATCCTGTCTGTG
GGACTGTGGGTGCTGAGCGGAATCGTGGCCTTCCTGGTGGTGGAGAAGTTTGTGCGGCACGTGAAGGGAG
GCCATGGACACTCCCACGGACACGGACACGCACACTCCCACACCAGAGGATCTCACGGACACGGCCGGCA
GGAGAGATCTACAAAGGAGAAGCAGAGCTCCGAGGAGGAGGAGAAGGAGACCAGGGGAGTGCAGAAGAGG
AGAGGAGGATCCACAGTGCCAAAGGACGGACCCGTGCGCCCTCAGAATGCAGAGGAGGAGAAGCGGGGCC
TGGATCTGAGAGTGAGCGGATACCTGAACCTGGCAGCAGACCTGGCCCACAATTTCACCGATGGCCTGGC
CATCGGAGCATCCTTTAGGGGAGGAAGGGGACTGGGCATCCTGACCACAATGACAGTGCTGCTGCACGAG
GTGCCACACGAAGTGGGCGATTTTGCCATCCTGGTGCAGTCCGGCTGCTCTAAGAAGCAGGCCATGCGGC
TGCAGCTGCTGACCGCAGTGGGCGCCCTGGCAGGAACCGCCTGTGCCCTGCTGACAGAGGGCGGCGCCGT
GGGCTCTGAGATCGCAGGAGGAGCAGGACCTGGATGGGTGCTGCCATTCACCGCCGGCGGCTTTATCTAT
GTGGCCACAGTGTCCGTGCTGCCAGAGCTGCTGAGGGAGGCATCTCCACTGCAGAGCCTGCTGGAGGTGC
TGGGACTGCTGGGAGGCGTGATCATGATGGTGCTGATCGCCCACCTGGAGGACCCAGCTTTCTTGTACAA
AGTTGGCATTATAAGAAAGCATTGCTTATCAATTTGTTGCAACGAACAGGTCACTATCAGTCAAAATAAA
ATCATTATTTGCCATCCAGCTGATATCCCCTATAGTGAGTCGTATTACATGGTCATAGCTGTTTCCTGGC
AGCTCTGGCCCGTGTCTCAAAATCTCTGATGTTACATTGCACAAGATAAAAATATATCATCATGAACAAT
AAAACTGTCTGCTTACATAAACAGTAATACAAGGGGTGTTATGAGCCATATTCAACGGGAAACGTCGAGG
CCGCGATTAAATTCCAACATGGATGCTGATTTATATGGGTATAAATGGGCTCGCGATAATGTCGGGCAAT
CAGGTGCGACAATCTATCGCTTGTATGGGAAGCCCGATGCGCCAGAGTTGTTTCTGAAACATGGCAAAGG
TAGCGTTGCCAATGATGTTACAGATGAGATGGTCAGACTAAACTGGCTGACGGAATTTATGCCTCTTCCG
ACCATCAAGCATTTTATCCGTACTCCTGATGATGCATGGTTACTCACCACTGCGATCCCCGGAAAAACAG
CATTCCAGGTATTAGAAGAATATCCTGATTCAGGTGAAAATATTGTTGATGCGCTGGCAGTGTTCCTGCG
CCGGTTGCATTCGATTCCTGTTTGTAATTGTCCTTTTAACAGCGATCGCGTATTTCGTCTCGCTCAGGCG
CAATCACGAATGAATAACGGTTTGGTTGATGCGAGTGATTTTGATGACGAGCGTAATGGCTGGCCTGTTG
AACAAGTCTGGAAAGAAATGCATAAACTTTTGCCATTCTCACCGGATTCAGTCGTCACTCATGGTGATTT
CTCACTTGATAACCTTATTTTTGACGAGGGGAAATTAATAGGTTGTATTGATGTTGGACGAGTCGGAATC
GCAGACCGATACCAGGATCTTGCCATCCTATGGAACTGCCTCGGTGAGTTTTCTCCTTCATTACAGAAAC
GGCTTTTTCAAAAATATGGTATTGATAATCCTGATATGAATAAATTGCAGTTTCATTTGATGCTCGATGA
GTTTTTCTAATCAGAATTGGTTAATTGGTTGTAACACTGGCAGAGCATTACGCTGACTTGACGGGACGGC
GCAAGCTCATGACCAAAATCCCTTAACGTGAGTTACGCGTCGTTCCACTGAGCGTCAGACCCCGTAGAAA
AGATCAAAGGATCTTCTTGAGATCCTTTTTTTCTGCGCGTAATCTGCTGCTTGCAAACAAAAAAACCACC
GCTACCAGCGGTGGTTTGTTTGCCGGATCAAGAGCTACCAACTCTTTTTCCGAAGGTAACTGGCTTCAGC
AGAGCGCAGATACCAAATACTGTTCTTCTAGTGTAGCCGTAGTTAGGCCACCACTTCAAGAACTCTGTAG
CACCGCCTACATACCTCGCTCTGCTAATCCTGTTACCAGTGGCTGCTGCCAGTGGCGATAAGTCGTGTCT
TACCGGGTTGGACTCAAGACGATAGTTACCGGATAAGGCGCAGCGGTCGGGCTGAACGGGGGGTTCGTGC
ACACAGCCCAGCTTGGAGCGAACGACCTACACCGAACTGAGATACCTACAGCGTGAGCTATGAGAAAGCG
CCACGCTTCCCGAAGGGAGAAAGGCGGACAGGTATCCGGTAAGCGGCAGGGTCGGAACAGGAGAGCGCAC
GAGGGAGCTTCCAGGGGGAAACGCCTGGTATCTTTATAGTCCTGTCGGGTTTCGCCACCTCTGACTTGAG
CGTCGATTTTTGTGATGCTCGTCAGGGGGGCGGAGCCTATGGAAAAACGCCAGCAACGCGGCCTTTTTAC
GGTTCCTGGCCTTTTGCTGGCCTTTTGCTCACATGTT
Features (pLannotate 1.2.2; 10 found; start..end, strand, type, name):
    121..213     +  CDS            lacI (fragment): lac repressor; lacI; The lac repressor binds to the lac operator to inhibit transcription in E. coli. This inhibition can be relieved by adding lactose or isopropyl-β-D-thiogalactopyranoside (IPTG).
    268..295     -  terminator     rrnB T2 terminator: transcription terminator T2 from the E. coli rrnB gene
    427..470     +  terminator     rrnB T1 terminator: Escherichia coli rrnB; transcription terminator T1 from the E. coli rrnB gene
    517..553     -  CDS            lacZα (fragment): LacZα fragment of β-galactosidase; lacZ fragment
    569..668     +  protein_bind   attL1: mutant version of attL; recombination site for the Gateway® LR reaction LR Clonase™
    674..2080    +  CDS            SLC39A7: S39A7_HUMAN - Also known as HKE4 From Homo sapiens (Human).
   2082..2181    -  protein_bind   attL2: mutant version of attL; recombination site for the Gateway® LR reaction LR Clonase™
   2199..2217    -  promoter       T7 promoter: promoter for bacteriophage T7 RNA polymerase
   2351..3160    +  CDS            KanR: aminoglycoside phosphotransferase; aph(3')-Ia; confers resistance to kanamycin in bacteria or G418 (Geneticin®) in eukaryotes
   3307..3895    +  rep_origin     ori: high-copy-number ColE1/pMB1/pBR322/pUC origin of replication
