[The description below was written by a language model from this plasmid's Addgene catalogue record and pLannotate feature annotations shown in this document.]
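Description:
pDONR221_SLC39A7 is a Gateway entry clone built on the pDONR221 backbone, carrying a codon-optimized open reading frame for human SLC39A7 (also known as ZIP7, HKE4 or KE4), a member of the solute carrier superfamily. The full sequenced plasmid is about 3.96 kb. It is maintained in E. coli at high copy through a ColE1/pUC-type origin of replication and selected with kanamycin via an aminoglycoside phosphotransferase (KanR) gene.

The 1,407 bp SLC39A7 coding sequence sits between attL1 and attL2 sites, the recombination sites recognised in the Gateway LR reaction. This arrangement allows the ORF to be transferred directionally, without restriction cloning, into any attR-containing destination vector, which then supplies the promoter, tags and selection markers. Although the catalogue lists the vector type as mammalian expression, the feature table shows no eukaryotic promoter or polyadenylation signal, so the plasmid functions as a shuttle for the ORF rather than as an expression construct. The record does not indicate any epitope tag on the insert, nor whether a stop codon is retained. Upstream of the cassette, rrnB T1 and T2 terminators insulate the insert from read-through transcription originating in the backbone. A T7 promoter lies just beyond attL2, oriented back towards the insert. Short lacI and lacZα fragments annotated nearby are backbone remnants with no evident function, and M13 forward and reverse priming sites flank the cassette for sequence verification.

The clone belongs to a large consortium collection of SLC transporter ORFs intended for subcloning into custom expression vectors to study transporter function and support drug discovery.
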