Addgene plasmid #132165: pDONR221_SLC39A7
Purpose: Gateway entry clone with codon-optimized ORF sequence for subcloning into custom expression vectors
Depositing lab: RESOLUTE Consortium & Giulio Superti-Furga. Depositing organization: CeMM Research Center for Molecular Medicine. Publication: The RESOLUTE consortium: unlocking SLC transporters for drug discovery. Superti-Furga G, Lackner D, Wiedmer T, Ingles-Prieto A, Barbosa B, Girardi E, Goldmann U, Gurtl B, Klavins K, Klimek C, Lindinger S, Lineiro-Retes E, Muller AC, Onstein S, Redinger G, Reil D, Sedlyarov V, Wolf G, Crawford M, Everley R, ... Steppan CM. Nat Rev Drug Discov. 2020 Jul;19(7):429-430. doi: 10.1038/d41573-020-00056-6. PubMed 32265506.
Backbone
  Vector backbone: pDONR221
  Backbone manufacturer: Thermo Fisher Scientific
  Backbone size w/o insert (bp): 2550
  Vector type: Mammalian Expression
Growth in bacteria
  Bacterial resistance: Kanamycin, 50 μg/mL
  Growth temperature: 37°C
  Growth strain: Stbl3
  Copy number: High Copy
Gene/Insert
  Gene/Insert name: SLC39A7 (alt name: H2-KE4, D6S2244E, KE4, RING5, ZIP7, HKE4)
  Species: H. sapiens (human)
  Insert size (bp): 1407
  Entrez Gene: SLC39A7 (a.k.a. D6S115E, D6S2244E, H2-KE4, HKE4, KE4, RING5, ZIP7)
  Cloning method: Gateway Cloning
  Sequencing primers: 5′ M13-fwd; 3′ M13-rev
Terms and licenses: Academic/Nonprofit Terms; Industry Terms
Depositor comments: For more information on the full Resolute plasmid collection, please see www.addgene.org/depositor-collections/re-solute/. Please provide your feedback on this plasmid to the RESOLUTE consortium by filling out their RESOLUTE repository feedback form: https://forms.office.com/Pages/ResponsePage.aspx?id=0e05yklzmkS7rjFGQL4N7z4feCLQvEJAmVcOCM_u885UN1JJRko0Ukg4TVQwNTZLOUxPQVJWT1NHUCQlQCN0PWcu
How to cite: pDONR221_SLC39A7 was a gift from RESOLUTE Consortium & Giulio Superti-Furga (Addgene plasmid # 132165 ; http://n2t.net/addgene:132165 ; RRID:Addgene_132165)
