>Addgene plasmid #132165 | pDONR221_SLC39A7 | depositor partial sequence | sequence record 253730 | Codon-optimized ORF of SLC39A7
ATGGCCAGGGGACTGGGAGCACCTCACTGGGTGGCAGTGGGACTGCTGACCTGGGCCACACTGGGACTGC
TGGTGGCAGGACTGGGAGGACACGACGATCTGCACGACGATCTGCAGGAGGACTTCCACGGACACAGCCA
CAGGCACTCCCACGAGGATTTTCACCACGGACACAGCCACGCACACGGACACGGCCACACCCACGAGTCC
ATCTGGCACGGCCACACACACGACCACGATCACGGACACTCCCACGAGGACCTGCACCACGGCCACTCTC
ACGGCTACAGCCACGAGTCCCTGTATCACAGGGGACACGGACACGATCACGAGCACAGCCACGGAGGATA
CGGAGAGTCCGGAGCACCAGGCATCAAGCAGGACCTGGATGCAGTGACCCTGTGGGCATATGCACTGGGA
GCAACAGTGCTGATCTCTGCCGCACCTTTCTTTGTGCTGTTTCTCATTCCAGTAGAAAGTAATTCCCCTA
GGCACCGCAGCCTGCTGCAGATCCTGCTGTCTTTCGCCAGCGGAGGACTGCTGGGCGACGCCTTTCTGCA
CCTGATCCCACACGCACTGGAGCCACACAGCCACCACACCCTGGAGCAGCCTGGACACGGACACTCCCAC
TCTGGACAGGGACCAATCCTGTCTGTGGGACTGTGGGTGCTGAGCGGAATCGTGGCCTTCCTGGTGGTGG
AGAAGTTTGTGCGGCACGTGAAGGGAGGCCATGGACACTCCCACGGACACGGACACGCACACTCCCACAC
CAGAGGATCTCACGGACACGGCCGGCAGGAGAGATCTACAAAGGAGAAGCAGAGCTCCGAGGAGGAGGAG
AAGGAGACCAGGGGAGTGCAGAAGAGGAGAGGAGGATCCACAGTGCCAAAGGACGGACCCGTGCGCCCTC
AGAATGCAGAGGAGGAGAAGCGGGGCCTGGATCTGAGAGTGAGCGGATACCTGAACCTGGCAGCAGACCT
GGCCCACAATTTCACCGATGGCCTGGCCATCGGAGCATCCTTTAGGGGAGGAAGGGGACTGGGCATCCTG
ACCACAATGACAGTGCTGCTGCACGAGGTGCCACACGAAGTGGGCGATTTTGCCATCCTGGTGCAGTCCG
GCTGCTCTAAGAAGCAGGCCATGCGGCTGCAGCTGCTGACCGCAGTGGGCGCCCTGGCAGGAACCGCCTG
TGCCCTGCTGACAGAGGGCGGCGCCGTGGGCTCTGAGATCGCAGGAGGAGCAGGACCTGGATGGGTGCTG
CCATTCACCGCCGGCGGCTTTATCTATGTGGCCACAGTGTCCGTGCTGCCAGAGCTGCTGAGGGAGGCAT
CTCCACTGCAGAGCCTGCTGGAGGTGCTGGGACTGCTGGGAGGCGTGATCATGATGGTGCTGATCGCCCA
CCTGGAG
